Addgene plasmid #141936: TFORF2134
Purpose: Lentiviral vector for overexpressing transcription factor ORFs with unique 24-bp barcodes. Barcodes facilitate identification of transcription factors in pooled screens.
Depositing lab: Feng Zhang. Depositing organization: Broad Institute. Publication: A transcription factor atlas of directed differentiation. Joung J, Ma S, Tay T, Geiger-Schuller KR, Kirchgatterer PC, Verdine VK, Guo B, Arias-Garcia MA, Allen WE, Singh A, Kuksenko O, Abudayyeh OO, Gootenberg JS, Fu Z, Macrae RK, Buenrostro JD, Regev A, Zhang F. Cell. 2023 Jan 5;186(1):209-229.e26. doi: 10.1016/j.cell.2022.11.026. PubMed 36608654.
Backbone
  Vector backbone: pLX_TRC317
  Backbone manufacturer: Broad Institute Genetic Perturbation Platform
  Backbone size w/o insert (bp): 8264
  Vector type: Mammalian Expression, Lentiviral
  Selectable markers: Puromycin
Growth in bacteria
  Bacterial resistance: Ampicillin, 100 μg/mL
  Growth temperature: 30°C
  Growth strain: NEB Stable
  Copy number: High Copy
Gene/Insert
  Gene/Insert name: ZNF521
  Species: H. sapiens (human)
  Insert size (bp): 4037
  Entrez Gene: ZNF521 (a.k.a. EHZF, Evi3)
  Promoter: EF1a
  Cloning method: Unknown
  Sequencing primers: 5′ GGGTGGAGACTGAAGTTAGGCCAG; 3′ CACATAGCGTAAAAGGAGCAACATAG
Terms and licenses: Academic/Nonprofit Terms; Industry Terms: Not Available to Industry
Depositor comments: NM_015461,ENST00000361524,ENST00000538137 . The transcription factor ORF portion of this plasmid was synthesized by Genewiz. Please test multiple small colonies in case of plasmid recombination. To make this collection available in a timely manner, a portion of this collection was not fully sequenced by Addgene. If an Addgene verified full plasmid sequence is not available, please contact us prior to placing an order to request the full sequence.
How to cite: TFORF2134 was a gift from Feng Zhang (Addgene plasmid # 141936 ; http://n2t.net/addgene:141936 ; RRID:Addgene_141936)
