[The description below was written by a language model from this plasmid's Addgene catalogue record and pLannotate feature annotations shown in this document.]
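Description:
TFORF2134 is a lentiviral mammalian expression plasmid built on the pLX_TRC317 backbone and carrying the human transcription factor ZNF521 (also known as EHZF or Evi3). It belongs to a barcoded collection of transcription factor ORFs. In bacteria it is maintained through a high-copy ColE1/pUC-type origin and selected with ampicillin via the β-lactamase gene. An f1 origin and remnants of a lac/lacZα cloning region with T7 and T3 promoters sit in the plasmid backbone. The depositor warns that the plasmid can recombine and advises checking several colonies, a common concern with LTR-containing vectors.

The viral portion has a third-generation, self-inactivating layout. An RSV promoter drives a truncated HIV-1 5' LTR, followed by the Ψ packaging signal with a partial gag sequence, the Rev response element, a cPPT/CTS, and a ΔU3 3' LTR with a downstream SV40 polyadenylation signal. Between the LTRs are two expression units. An SV40 early promoter/origin drives puromycin N-acetyltransferase for selection of transduced cells. The EF-1α promoter drives the ZNF521 coding sequence, which is followed by a WPRE that enhances transcript stability and expression. The ORF was made by gene synthesis.

According to the record, each construct in the collection carries a unique 24-bp barcode, but the feature table does not annotate it. The short U6 promoter fragment detected just after the ORF is probably residual sequence rather than a functional Pol III unit. The vector is intended for constitutive ZNF521 overexpression, and the barcode identifies the transcription factor in pooled screens, such as those for directed differentiation.
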