Features (pLannotate 1.2.2; 31 found; start..end, strand, type, name):
      5..231     +  promoter       RSV promoter: Rous sarcoma virus enhancer/promoter
    232..412     +  LTR            5' LTR (truncated): truncated 5' long terminal repeat (LTR) from HIV-1
    459..584     +  misc_feature   HIV-1 Ψ: packaging signal of human immunodeficiency virus type 1
    568..931     +  CDS            HIV-1 gag (fragment): gag protein from human immunodeficiency virus 1; gag
   1077..1310    +  misc_feature   RRE: The Rev response element (RRE) of HIV-1 allows for Rev-dependent mRNA export from the nucleus to the cytoplasm.
   1687..1713    +  CDS            Rev (fragment): human immunodeficiency virus 1 (HIV-1) Rev protein; rev; enhances nuclear export of unspliced and incompletely spliced viral mRNAs
   1720..1743    +  promoter       SV40 promoter (fragment): SV40 early promoter
   1744..1815    +  promoter       SV40 promoter (fragment): SV40 enhancer and early promoter
   1839..1974    +  rep_origin     SV40 ori: SV40 origin of replication
   2020..2616    +  CDS            PuroR (fragment): puromycin N-acetyltransferase; pac from Streptomyces; confers resistance to puromycin
   2665..2782    +  misc_feature   cPPT/CTS: central polypurine tract and central termination sequence of HIV-1
   2847..2913    +  CDS            small t antigen (fragment): SV40 (simian virus 40) small t antigen
   2920..4098    +  promoter       EF-1α promoter: strong constitutive promoter for human elongation factor EF-1α
   4115..8047    +  CDS            ZNF521: ZN521_HUMAN - Also known as EHZF, LIP3. Experimental evidence at protein level: Swiss-Prot protein existence level 1. Transcription factor that can both act as an activator or a repressor depending on the context. Involved in BMP signaling and in the regulation of the immature compartment of the hematopoietic system. Associates with SMADs in response to BMP2 leading to activate transcription of BMP target genes. Acts as a transcriptional repressor via its interaction with EBF1, a transcription factor involved specification of B-cell lineage; this interaction preventing EBF1 to bind DNA and act
   8063..8116    +  promoter       U6 promoter (fragment): RNA polymerase III promoter for human U6 snRNA
   8158..8746    +  misc_feature   WPRE: woodchuck hepatitis virus posttranscriptional regulatory element
   8797..8816    +  misc_feature   cPPT/CTS (fragment): central polypurine tract and central termination sequence of HIV-1
   8818..9051    +  LTR            3' LTR (ΔU3): self-inactivating 3' long terminal repeat (LTR) from HIV-1
   9129..9250    +  polyA_signal   SV40 poly(A) signal: SV40 polyadenylation signal
   9290..9425    +  rep_origin     SV40 ori: SV40 origin of replication
   9446..9464    -  promoter       T7 promoter: promoter for bacteriophage T7 RNA polymerase
   9472..9627    +  CDS            lacZα (fragment): LacZα fragment of β-galactosidase; lacZ fragment
   9632..10060   +  rep_origin     f1 ori (sequence partly withheld): f1 bacteriophage origin of replication; arrow indicates direction of (+) strand synthesis
  10113..10217   +  promoter       AmpR promoter: bla
  10218..11078   +  CDS            AmpR: β-lactamase; bla; confers resistance to ampicillin, carbenicillin, and related antibiotics
  11249..11837   +  rep_origin     ori: high-copy-number ColE1/pMB1/pBR322/pUC origin of replication
  12020..12112   +  CDS            lacI (fragment): lac repressor; lacI; The lac repressor binds to the lac operator to inhibit transcription in E. coli. This inhibition can be relieved by adding lactose or isopropyl-β-D-thiogalactopyranoside (IPTG).
  12125..12146   +  protein_bind   CAP binding site: CAP binding activates transcription in the presence of cAMP. E. coli catabolite activator protein
  12161..12191   +  promoter       lac promoter: promoter for the E. coli lac operon
  12195..12217   +  protein_bind   lac operator (fragment): The lac repressor binds to the lac operator to inhibit transcription in E. coli. This inhibition can be relieved by adding lactose or isopropyl-β-D-thiogalactopyranoside (IPTG). lac repressor encoded by lacI
  12260..12278   +  promoter       T3 promoter: promoter for bacteriophage T3 RNA polymerase
>Addgene plasmid #141936 | TFORF2134 | addgene full sequence | sequence record 454926 | Addgene NGS Result
TTAATGTAGTCTTATGCAATACTCTTGTAGTCTTGCAACATGGTAACGATGAGTTAGCAACATGCCTTAC
AAGGAGAGAAAAAGCACCGTGCATGCCGATTGGTGGAAGTAAGGTGGTACGATCGTGCCTTATTAGGAAG
GCAACAGACGGGTCTGACATGGATTGGACGAACCACTGAATTGCCGCATTGCAGAGATATTGTATTTAAG
TGCCTAGCTCGATACATAAACGGGTCTCTCTGGTTAGACCAGATCTGAGCCTGGGAGCTCTCTGGCTAAC
TAGGGAACCCACTGCTTAAGCCTCAATAAAGCTTGCCTTGAGTGCTTCAAGTAGTGTGTGCCCGTCTGTT
GTGTGACTCTGGTAACTAGAGATCCCTCAGACCCTTTTAGTCAGTGTGGAAAATCTCTAGCAGTGGCGCC
CGAACAGGGACTTGAAAGCGAAAGGGAAACCAGAGGAGCTCTCTCGACGCAGGACTCGGCTTGCTGAAGC
GCGCACGGCAAGAGGCGAGGGGCGGCGACTGGTGAGTACGCCAAAAATTTTGACTAGCGGAGGCTAGAAG
GAGAGAGATGGGTGCGAGAGCGTCAGTATTAAGCGGGGGAGAATTAGATCGCGATGGGAAAAAATTCGGT
TAAGGCCAGGGGGAAAGAAAAAATATAAATTAAAACATATAGTATGGGCAAGCAGGGAGCTAGAACGATT
CGCAGTTAATCCTGGCCTGTTAGAAACATCAGAAGGCTGTAGACAAATACTGGGACAGCTACAACCATCC
CTTCAGACAGGATCAGAAGAACTTAGATCATTATATAATACAGTAGCAACCCTCTATTGTGTGCATCAAA
GGATAGAGATAAAAGACACCAAGGAAGCTTTAGACAAGATAGAGGAAGAGCAAAACAAAAGTAAGACCAC
CGCACAGCAAGCGGCCGCTGATCTTCAGACCTGGAGGAGGAGATATGAGGGACAATTGGAGAAGTGAATT
ATATAAATATAAAGTAGTAAAAATTGAACCATTAGGAGTAGCACCCACCAAGGCAAAGAGAAGAGTGGTG
CAGAGAGAAAAAAGAGCAGTGGGAATAGGAGCTTTGTTCCTTGGGTTCTTGGGAGCAGCAGGAAGCACTA
TGGGCGCAGCGTCAATGACGCTGACGGTACAGGCCAGACAATTATTGTCTGGTATAGTGCAGCAGCAGAA
CAATTTGCTGAGGGCTATTGAGGCGCAACAGCATCTGTTGCAACTCACAGTCTGGGGCATCAAGCAGCTC
CAGGCAAGAATCCTGGCTGTGGAAAGATACCTAAAGGATCAACAGCTCCTGGGGATTTGGGGTTGCTCTG
GAAAACTCATTTGCACCACTGCTGTGCCTTGGAATGCTAGTTGGAGTAATAAATCTCTGGAACAGATTTG
GAATCACACGACCTGGATGGAGTGGGACAGAGAAATTAACAATTACACAAGCTTAATACACTCCTTAATT
GAAGAATCGCAAAACCAGCAAGAAAAGAATGAACAAGAATTATTGGAATTAGATAAATGGGCAAGTTTGT
GGAATTGGTTTAACATAACAAATTGGCTGTGGTATATAAAATTATTCATAATGATAGTAGGAGGCTTGGT
AGGTTTAAGAATAGTTTTTGCTGTACTTTCTATAGTGAATAGAGTTAGGCAGGGATATTCACCATTATCG
TTTCAGACCCACCTCCCAACCCCGAGGGGACCCATGCATTGCATCTCAATTAGTCAGCAACCAGGTGTGG
AAAGTCCCCAGGCTCCCCAGCAGGCAGAAGTATGCAAAGCATGCGTCTCAATTAGTCAGCAACCATAGTC
CCGCCCCTAACTCCGCCCATCCCGCCCCTAACTCCGCCCAGTTCCGCCCATTCTCCGCCCCATGGCTGAC
TAATTTTTTTTATTTATGCAGAGGCCGAGGCCGCCTCGGCCTCTGAGCTATTCCAGAAGTAGTGAGGAGG
CTTTTTTGGAGGCCTAGGCTTTTGCAAAAAGCTTTCTAGAGGTACCACCGGAGCTTACCATGACCGAGTA
CAAGCCCACGGTGCGCCTCGCCACCCGCGACGACGTCCCCAGGGCCGTACGCACCCTCGCCGCCGCGTTC
GCCGACTACCCCGCCACGCGCCACACCGTCGATCCGGACCGCCACATCGAGCGGGTCACCGAGCTGCAAG
AACTCTTCCTCACGCGCGTCGGGCTCGACATCGGCAAGGTGTGGGTCGCGGACGACGGCGCCGCCGTGGC
GGTCTGGACCACGCCGGAGAGCGTCGAAGCGGGGGCGGTGTTCGCCGAGATCGGCCCGCGCATGGCCGAG
TTGAGCGGTTCCCGGCTGGCCGCGCAGCAACAGATGGAAGGCCTCCTGGCGCCGCACCGGCCCAAGGAGC
CCGCGTGGTTCCTGGCCACCGTCGGCGTCTCGCCCGACCACCAGGGCAAGGGTCTGGGCAGCGCCGTCGT
GCTCCCCGGAGTGGAGGCGGCCGAGCGCGCCGGGGTGCCCGCCTTCCTGGAGACCTCCGCGCCCCGCAAC
CTCCCCTTCTACGAGCGGCTCGGCTTCACCGTCACCGCCGACGTCGAGGTGCCCGAAGGACCGCGCACCT
GGTGCATGACCCGCAAGCCCGGTGCCAGTTAACGAATTCTAGATCTTGAGACAAATGGCAGTATTCATCC
ACAATTTTAAAAGAAAAGGGGGGATTGGGGGGTACAGTGCAGGGGAAAGAATAGTAGACATAATAGCAAC
AGACATACAAACTAAAGAATTACAAAAACAAATTACAAAAATTCAAAATTTTCGGGTTTATTACAGGGAC
AGCAGAGATCCACTTTGGCGCCGGCTCGAGGCCTGCAGGTGCAAAGATGGATAAAGTTTTAAACAGAGAG
GAATCTTTGCAGCTAATGGACCTTCTAGGTCTTGAAAGGAGTGGGAATTGGCTCCGGTGCCCGTCAGTGG
GCAGAGCGCACATCGCCCACAGTCCCCGAGAAGTTGGGGGGAGGGGTCGGCAATTGAACCGGTGCCTAGA
GAAGGTGGCGCGGGGTAAACTGGGAAAGTGATGTCGTGTACTGGCTCCGCCTTTTTCCCGAGGGTGGGGG
AGAACCGTATATAAGTGCAGTAGTCGCCGTGAACGTTCTTTTTCGCAACGGGTTTGCCGCCAGAACACAG
GTAAGTGCCGTGTGTGGTTCCCGCGGGCCTGGCCTCTTTACGGGTTATGGCCCTTGCGTGCCTTGAATTA
CTTCCACCTGGCTGCAGTACGTGATTCTTGATCCCGAGCTTCGGGTTGGAAGTGGGTGGGAGAGTTCGAG
GCCTTGCGCTTAAGGAGCCCCTTCGCCTCGTGCTTGAGTTGAGGCCTGGCCTGGGCGCTGGGGCCGCCGC
GTGCGAATCTGGTGGCACCTTCGCGCCTGTCTCGCTGCTTTCGATAAGTCTCTAGCCATTTAAAATTTTT
GATGACCTGCTGCGACGCTTTTTTTCTGGCAAGATAGTCTTGTAAATGCGGGCCAAGATCTGCACACTGG
TATTTCGGTTTTTGGGGCCGCGGGCGGCGACGGGGCCCGTGCGTCCCAGCGCACATGTTCGGCGAGGCGG
GGCCTGCGAGCGCGGCCACCGAGAATCGGACGGGGGTAGTCTCAAGCTGGCCGGCCTGCTCTGGTGCCTG
GCCTCGCGCCGCCGTGTATCGCCCCGCCCTGGGCGGCAAGGCTGGCCCGGTCGGCACCAGTTGCGTGAGC
GGAAAGATGGCCGCTTCCCGGCCCTGCTGCAGGGAGCTCAAAATGGAGGACGCGGCGCTCGGGAGAGCGG
GCGGGTGAGTCACCCACACAAAGGAAAAGGGCCTTTCCGTCCTCAGCCGTCGCTTCATGTGACTCCACGG
AGTACCGGGCGCCGTCCAGGCACCTCGATTAGTTCTCGAGCTTTTGGAGTACGTCGTCTTTAGGTTGGGG
GGAGGGGTTTTATGCGATGGAGTTTCCCCACACTGAGTGGGTGGAGACTGAAGTTAGGCCAGCTTGGCAC
TTGATGTAATTCTCCTTGGAATTTGCCCTTTTTGAGTTTGGATCTTGGTTCATTCTCAAGCCTCAGACAG
TGGTTCAAAGTTTTTTTCTTCCATTTCAGGTGTCGTGAGGCTAGCACCGCCACCATGTCTCGCCGCAAGC
AAGCGAAACCGAGATCCCTCAAAGACCCCAACTGTAAACTTGAAGACAAGACTGAAGATGGAGAGGCACT
AGATTGTAAGAAGAGGCCGGAAGACGGGGAGGAGTTGGAAGACGAAGCTGTGCACAGCTGTGACAGCTGC
CTCCAGGTGTTTGAATCGCTGAGCGATATCACAGAACACAAGATTAATCAATGTCAACTGACAGATGGAG
TGGATGTTGAAGATGATCCGACTTGCTCTTGGCCAGCTTCCTCACCTTCTAGCAAGGATCAGACTTCCCC
TAGCCATGGAGAAGGTTGCGATTTTGGAGAGGAAGAAGGTGGCCCTGGGCTTCCATACCCGTGTCAATTC
TGTGACAAGTCGTTTAGCCGCCTCAGCTACCTAAAGCACCATGAGCAGAGTCACAGTGACAAACTGCCTT
TCAAATGCACCTACTGCAGTAGGCTGTTCAAACACAAGCGCAGCCGAGATCGCCACATAAAACTCCACAC
CGGGGACAAGAAGTACCACTGCAGTGAATGTGATGCTGCGTTTTCCAGAAGTGATCACTTGAAGATCCAC
TTAAAGACTCACACGTCCAACAAGCCATATAAATGTGCCATTTGTCGCCGTGGGTTTCTGTCCTCTAGTT
CCTTACACGGACACATGCAGGTTCATGAGAGGAACAAGGACGGCTCTCAGTCCGGTTCCAGGATGGAGGA
CTGGAAGATGAAGGACACTCAGAAGTGCAGTCAGTGTGAGGAAGGCTTTGACTTCCCGGAAGACCTCCAA
AAACACATTGCAGAGTGCCACCCCGAATGCTCCCCAAATGAGGACCGAGCGGCCCTCCAGTGTGTCTACT
GCCACGAGCTCTTCGTAGAGGAGACCTCCCTCATGAACCACATGGAGCAGGTGCATAGCGGGGAGAAGAA
GAACTCATGCAGCATTTGTTCTGAGAGTTTCCACACAGTTGAGGAACTGTACAGCCACATGGACAGTCAC
CAGCAACCGGAGTCATGCAATCACAGCAACAGCCCTTCCCTGGTCACGGTGGGCTATACCTCCGTGTCCA
GTACGACTCCAGATTCCAACCTCTCAGTGGACAGCTCAACCATGGTGGAAGCTGCCCCGCCAATCCCAAA
GAGTCGAGGGAGGAAGAGGGCCGCTCAACAAACCCCTGACATGACTGGTCCCTCGAGTAAACAAGCAAAA
GTTACCTACAGCTGTATTTACTGCAACAAACAATTATTTTCAAGTCTTGCAGTTCTGCAGATTCACCTGA
AAACTATGCACTTAGATAAGCCAGAACAGGCCCATATTTGTCAGTATTGCTTGGAGGTCCTGCCCTCACT
CTATAACCTAAATGAACATCTTAAGCAAGTGCATGAAGCTCAGGACCCAGGTCTGATTGTTTCTGCCATG
CCTGCCATTGTCTACCAGTGTAACTTCTGTTCCGAAGTTGTCAACGACCTCAACACTCTTCAGGAACACA
TCCGATGTTCTCATGGATTTGCAAACCCTGCAGCTAAAGATAGTAATGCATTCTTTTGTCCCCATTGCTA
TATGGGGTTTCTCACTGACTCTTCCCTGGAAGAGCATATTAGACAGGTTCATTGTGACCTCAGTGGCTCC
CGATTTGGGTCTCCAGTGCTTGGGACTCCCAAAGAACCAGTAGTAGAAGTCTATTCTTGTTCCTATTGTA
CAAATTCGCCAATATTCAACAGCGTTCTTAAACTGAACAAGCATATCAAAGAGAATCATAAAAACATTCC
CTTGGCCCTGAATTATATCCACAATGGGAAGAAATCCAGGGCCTTAAGCCCCCTATCTCCTGTGGCCATA
GAGCAGACATCTCTTAAGATGATGCAGGCAGTAGGAGGTGCACCTGCACGTCCCACTGGAGAATATATCT
GTAATCAATGTGGTGCTAAGTACACATCCCTAGACAGCTTTCAGACTCACCTAAAAACTCATCTCGACAC
TGTGCTTCCAAAATTGACCTGTCCTCAGTGCAACAAGGAATTCCCCAACCAAGAATCCTTGCTGAAGCAT
GTTACCATTCACTTTATGATCACTTCAACGTATTACATCTGTGAGAGTTGTGACAAGCAATTCACATCAG
TGGATGACCTTCAGAAACACCTGCTGGACATGCACACCTTTGTCTTCTTTCGCTGCACCCTCTGCCAGGA
AGTTTTTGACTCAAAAGTCTCCATTCAGCTCCACTTGGCTGTGAAGCACAGTAACGAAAAGAAAGTCTAT
AGGTGCACATCTTGCAACTGGGACTTCCGCAACGAAACTGACTTGCAGCTCCATGTGAAACACAACCACC
TGGAAAACCAAGGGAAAGTGCATAAGTGCATTTTCTGCGGTGAGTCCTTTGGCACCGAGGTGGAGCTGCA
ATGCCACATCACCACTCACAGTAAGAAGTACAACTGCAAGTTCTGTAGCAAAGCCTTCCATGCGATCATT
TTGTTAGAAAAACACTTGCGAGAAAAACACTGTGTATTCGAAACCAAGACACCCAACTGTGGAACAAATG
GAGCTTCCGAGCAAGTGCAGAAAGAGGAAGTGGAGCTGCAGACTTTGCTGACCAACAGCCAGGAGTCCCA
CAACAGTCACGATGGGAGCGAAGAAGACGTTGACACCTCTGAGCCTATGTACGGCTGCGACATTTGTGGG
GCAGCCTACACTATGGAAACTTTGCTGCAGAATCACCAGCTCCGAGACCACAACATCAGACCTGGAGAAA
GTGCCATCGTGAAAAAGAAAGCTGAGCTCATTAAAGGGAATTACAAGTGCAACGTGTGCTCTCGAACCTT
CTTCTCCGAAAATGGCCTCCGGGAACATATGCAGACCCACCTAGGCCCTGTCAAACACTACATGTGCCCT
ATTTGCGGAGAGCGGTTTCCCTCCCTTTTAACTCTTACTGAACACAAAGTCACGCATAGTAAGAGTCTTG
ATACTGGAAACTGCCGGATTTGCAAGATGCCTCTCCAGAGTGAAGAGGAGTTTTTAGAGCATTGCCAAAT
GCACCCTGACTTGAGGAATTCCCTGACAGGCTTTCGCTGCGTGGTGTGCATGCAGACAGTGACCTCCACC
TTGGAACTCAAAATCCATGGGACGTTCCACATGCAAAAGACAGGGAATGGGTCTGCAGTTCAGACCACAG
GGCGGGGCCAGCACGTCCAAAAACTGTATAAGTGCGCATCTTGCCTCAAAGAATTCCGTTCCAAGCAAGA
TCTGGTGAAACTTGATATCAATGGCCTGCCATATGGTCTGTGTGCCGGCTGCGTGAATCTCAGTAAGAGC
GCCAGCCCAGGCATTAACGTCCCTCCCGGCACGAATAGACCAGGCTTGGGCCAGAATGAGAATCTGAGTG
CCATTGAGGGGAAAGGCAAGGTGGGGGGACTGAAGACACGCTGCTCTAGCTGCAACGTTAAGTTTGAGTC
TGAAAGTGAACTCCAGAACCACATCCAAACCATCCACCGAGAGCTCGTGCCAGACAGCAACAGCACACAG
TTGAAAACGCCCCAAGTATCACCAATGCCCAGAATCAGTCCCTCCCAGTCGGATGAGAAGAAGACCTATC
AATGCATCAAGTGTCAGATGGTTTTCTACAATGAATGGGATATTCAGGTTCATGTTGCAAATCACATGAT
TGATGAAGGACTGAACCATGAATGCAAACTCTGCAGCCAGACCTTTGACTCTCCTGCCAAACTCCAGTGC
CACCTGATAGAGCACAGCTTCGAAGGGATGGGAGGCACCTTCAAGTGTCCAGTCTGCTTTACAGTATTTG
TTCAAGCAAACAAGTTGCAGCAGCATATTTTCTCTGCCCATGGACAAGAAGACAAGATCTATGACTGTAC
ACAATGTCCACAGAAGTTTTTCTTCCAAACAGAGCTGCAGAATCATACAATGACCCAACACAGCAGTTAG
TAATGAACTAGTCCGTAACTTGAAAGTATTTCGATTTCTTGGCTTTATATATCTTGTGGAAAGGACGAAG
AGGAGTCTCCGAACGAAGCCAAACGCGTTAAGTCGACAATCAACCTCTGGATTACAAAATTTGTGAAAGA
TTGACTGGTATTCTTAACTATGTTGCTCCTTTTACGCTATGTGGATACGCTGCTTTAATGCCTTTGTATC
ATGCTATTGCTTCCCGTATGGCTTTCATTTTCTCCTCCTTGTATAAATCCTGGTTGCTGTCTCTTTATGA
GGAGTTGTGGCCCGTTGTCAGGCAACGTGGCGTGGTGTGCACTGTGTTTGCTGACGCAACCCCCACTGGT
TGGGGCATTGCCACCACCTGTCAGCTCCTTTCCGGGACTTTCGCTTTCCCCCTCCCTATTGCCACGGCGG
AACTCATCGCCGCCTGCCTTGCCCGCTGCTGGACAGGGGCTCGGCTGTTGGGCACTGACAATTCCGTGGT
GTTGTCGGGGAAATCATCGTCCTTTCCTTGGCTGCTCGCCTGTGTTGCCACCTGGATTCTGCGCGGGACG
TCCTTCTGCTACGTCCCTTCGGCCCTCAATCCAGCGGACCTTCCTTCCCGCGGCCTGCTGCCGGCTCTGC
GGCCTCTTCCGCGTCTTCGCCTTCGCCCTCAGACGAGTCGGATCTCCCTTTGGGCCGCCTCCCCGCGTCG
ACTTTAAGACCAATGACTTACAAGGCAGCTGTAGATCTTAGCCACTTTTTAAAAGAAAAGGGGGGACTGG
AAGGGCTAATTCACTCCCAACGAAGACAAGATCTGCTTTTTGCTTGTACTGGGTCTCTCTGGTTAGACCA
GATCTGAGCCTGGGAGCTCTCTGGCTAACTAGGGAACCCACTGCTTAAGCCTCAATAAAGCTTGCCTTGA
GTGCTTCAAGTAGTGTGTGCCCGTCTGTTGTGTGACTCTGGTAACTAGAGATCCCTCAGACCCTTTTAGT
CAGTGTGGAAAATCTCTAGCAGTACGTATAGTAGTTCATGTCATCTTATTATTCAGTATTTATAACTTGC
AAAGAAATGAATATCAGAGAGTGAGAGGAACTTGTTTATTGCAGCTTATAATGGTTACAAATAAAGCAAT
AGCATCACAAATTTCACAAATAAAGCATTTTTTTCACTGCATTCTAGTTGTGGTTTGTCCAAACTCATCA
ATGTATCTTATCATGTCTGGCTCTAGCTATCCCGCCCCTAACTCCGCCCATCCCGCCCCTAACTCCGCCC
AGTTCCGCCCATTCTCCGCCCCATGGCTGACTAATTTTTTTTATTTATGCAGAGGCCGAGGCCGCCTCGG
CCTCTGAGCTATTCCAGAAGTAGTGAGGAGGCTTTTTTGGAGGCCTAGGGACGTACCCAATTCGCCCTAT
AGTGAGTCGTATTACGCGCGCTCACTGGCCGTCGTTTTACAACGTCGTGACTGGGAAAACCCTGGCGTTA
CCCAACTTAATCGCCTTGCAGCACATCCCCCTTTCGCCAGCTGGCGTAATAGCGAAGAGGCCCGCACCGA
TCGCCCTTCCCAACAGTTGCGCAGCCTGAATGGCGAATGGG
[124 nt withheld, positions 9632-9755]
C
[91 nt withheld, positions 9757-9847]
A
[49 nt withheld, positions 9849-9897]
CCTTTGACGTTGGAGTCCACGTTCTTT
[37 nt withheld, positions 9925-9961]
ACCCTATCTCGGTCTATTCTTTTGATTTATAAGGGATTTTGCCGATTTCGGCCTATTGGTTAAAAAATGA
GCTGATTTAACAAAAATTTAACGCGAATTTTAACAAAATATTAACGCTTACAATTTAGGTGGCACTTTTC
GGGGAAATGTGCGCGGAACCCCTATTTGTTTATTTTTCTAAATACATTCAAATATGTATCCGCTCATGAG
ACAATAACCCTGATAAATGCTTCAATAATATTGAAAAAGGAAGAGTATGAGTATTCAACATTTCCGTGTC
GCCCTTATTCCCTTTTTTGCGGCATTTTGCCTTCCTGTTTTTGCTCACCCAGAAACGCTGGTGAAAGTAA
AAGATGCTGAAGATCAGTTGGGTGCACGAGTGGGTTACATCGAACTGGATCTCAACAGCGGTAAGATCCT
TGAGAGTTTTCGCCCCGAAGAACGTTTTCCAATGATGAGCACTTTTAAAGTTCTGCTATGTGGCGCGGTA
TTATCCCGTATTGACGCCGGGCAAGAGCAACTCGGTCGCCGCATACACTATTCTCAGAATGACTTGGTTG
AGTACTCACCAGTCACAGAAAAGCATCTTACGGATGGCATGACAGTAAGAGAATTATGCAGTGCTGCCAT
AACCATGAGTGATAACACTGCGGCCAACTTACTTCTGACAACGATCGGAGGACCGAAGGAGCTAACCGCT
TTTTTGCACAACATGGGGGATCATGTAACTCGCCTTGATCGTTGGGAACCGGAGCTGAATGAAGCCATAC
CAAACGACGAGCGTGACACCACGATGCCTGTAGCAATGGCAACAACGTTGCGCAAACTATTAACTGGCGA
ACTACTTACTCTAGCTTCCCGGCAACAATTAATAGACTGGATGGAGGCGGATAAAGTTGCAGGACCACTT
CTGCGCTCGGCCCTTCCGGCTGGCTGGTTTATTGCTGATAAATCTGGAGCCGGTGAGCGTGGGTCTCGCG
GTATCATTGCAGCACTGGGGCCAGATGGTAAGCCCTCCCGTATCGTAGTTATCTACACGACGGGGAGTCA
GGCAACTATGGATGAACGAAATAGACAGATCGCTGAGATAGGTGCCTCACTGATTAAGCATTGGTAACTG
TCAGACCAAGTTTACTCATATATACTTTAGATTGATTTAAAACTTCATTTTTAATTTAAAAGGATCTAGG
TGAAGATCCTTTTTGATAATCTCATGACCAAAATCCCTTAACGTGAGTTTTCGTTCCACTGAGCGTCAGA
CCCCGTAGAAAAGATCAAAGGATCTTCTTGAGATCCTTTTTTTCTGCGCGTAATCTGCTGCTTGCAAACA
AAAAAACCACCGCTACCAGCGGTGGTTTGTTTGCCGGATCAAGAGCTACCAACTCTTTTTCCGAAGGTAA
CTGGCTTCAGCAGAGCGCAGATACCAAATACTGTTCTTCTAGTGTAGCCGTAGTTAGGCCACCACTTCAA
GAACTCTGTAGCACCGCCTACATACCTCGCTCTGCTAATCCTGTTACCAGTGGCTGCTGCCAGTGGCGAT
AAGTCGTGTCTTACCGGGTTGGACTCAAGACGATAGTTACCGGATAAGGCGCAGCGGTCGGGCTGAACGG
GGGGTTCGTGCACACAGCCCAGCTTGGAGCGAACGACCTACACCGAACTGAGATACCTACAGCGTGAGCT
ATGAGAAAGCGCCACGCTTCCCGAAGGGAGAAAGGCGGACAGGTATCCGGTAAGCGGCAGGGTCGGAACA
GGAGAGCGCACGAGGGAGCTTCCAGGGGGAAACGCCTGGTATCTTTATAGTCCTGTCGGGTTTCGCCACC
TCTGACTTGAGCGTCGATTTTTGTGATGCTCGTCAGGGGGGCGGAGCCTATGGAAAAACGCCAGCAACGC
GGCCTTTTTACGGTTCCTGGCCTTTTGCTGGCCTTTTGCTCACATGTTCTTTCCTGCGTTATCCCCTGAT
TCTGTGGATAACCGTATTACCGCCTTTGAGTGAGCTGATACCGCTCGCCGCAGCCGAACGACCGAGCGCA
GCGAGTCAGTGAGCGAGGAAGCGGAAGAGCGCCCAATACGCAAACCGCCTCTCCCCGCGCGTTGGCCGAT
TCATTAATGCAGCTGGCACGACAGGTTTCCCGACTGGAAAGCGGGCAGTGAGCGCAACGCAATTAATGTG
AGTTAGCTCACTCATTAGGCACCCCAGGCTTTACACTTTATGCTTCCGGCTCGTATGTTGTGTGGAATTG
TGAGCGGATAACAATTTCACACAGGAAACAGCTATGACCATGATTACGCCAAGCGCGCAATTAACCCTCA
CTAAAGGGAACAAAAGCTGGAGCTGCAAGC
