>Addgene plasmid #141936 | TFORF2134 | depositor partial sequence | sequence record 277945 | Insert
ACCGCCACCATGTCTCGCCGCAAGCAAGCGAAACCGAGATCCCTCAAAGACCCCAACTGTAAACTTGAAG
ACAAGACTGAAGATGGAGAGGCACTAGATTGTAAGAAGAGGCCGGAAGACGGGGAGGAGTTGGAAGACGA
AGCTGTGCACAGCTGTGACAGCTGCCTCCAGGTGTTTGAATCGCTGAGCGATATCACAGAACACAAGATT
AATCAATGTCAACTGACAGATGGAGTGGATGTTGAAGATGATCCGACTTGCTCTTGGCCAGCTTCCTCAC
CTTCTAGCAAGGATCAGACTTCCCCTAGCCATGGAGAAGGTTGCGATTTTGGAGAGGAAGAAGGTGGCCC
TGGGCTTCCATACCCGTGTCAATTCTGTGACAAGTCGTTTAGCCGCCTCAGCTACCTAAAGCACCATGAG
CAGAGTCACAGTGACAAACTGCCTTTCAAATGCACCTACTGCAGTAGGCTGTTCAAACACAAGCGCAGCC
GAGATCGCCACATAAAACTCCACACCGGGGACAAGAAGTACCACTGCAGTGAATGTGATGCTGCGTTTTC
CAGAAGTGATCACTTGAAGATCCACTTAAAGACTCACACGTCCAACAAGCCATATAAATGTGCCATTTGT
CGCCGTGGGTTTCTGTCCTCTAGTTCCTTACACGGACACATGCAGGTTCATGAGAGGAACAAGGACGGCT
CTCAGTCCGGTTCCAGGATGGAGGACTGGAAGATGAAGGACACTCAGAAGTGCAGTCAGTGTGAGGAAGG
CTTTGACTTCCCGGAAGACCTCCAAAAACACATTGCAGAGTGCCACCCCGAATGCTCCCCAAATGAGGAC
CGAGCGGCCCTCCAGTGTGTCTACTGCCACGAGCTCTTCGTAGAGGAGACCTCCCTCATGAACCACATGG
AGCAGGTGCATAGCGGGGAGAAGAAGAACTCATGCAGCATTTGTTCTGAGAGTTTCCACACAGTTGAGGA
ACTGTACAGCCACATGGACAGTCACCAGCAACCGGAGTCATGCAATCACAGCAACAGCCCTTCCCTGGTC
ACGGTGGGCTATACCTCCGTGTCCAGTACGACTCCAGATTCCAACCTCTCAGTGGACAGCTCAACCATGG
TGGAAGCTGCCCCGCCAATCCCAAAGAGTCGAGGGAGGAAGAGGGCCGCTCAACAAACCCCTGACATGAC
TGGTCCCTCGAGTAAACAAGCAAAAGTTACCTACAGCTGTATTTACTGCAACAAACAATTATTTTCAAGT
CTTGCAGTTCTGCAGATTCACCTGAAAACTATGCACTTAGATAAGCCAGAACAGGCCCATATTTGTCAGT
ATTGCTTGGAGGTCCTGCCCTCACTCTATAACCTAAATGAACATCTTAAGCAAGTGCATGAAGCTCAGGA
CCCAGGTCTGATTGTTTCTGCCATGCCTGCCATTGTCTACCAGTGTAACTTCTGTTCCGAAGTTGTCAAC
GACCTCAACACTCTTCAGGAACACATCCGATGTTCTCATGGATTTGCAAACCCTGCAGCTAAAGATAGTA
ATGCATTCTTTTGTCCCCATTGCTATATGGGGTTTCTCACTGACTCTTCCCTGGAAGAGCATATTAGACA
GGTTCATTGTGACCTCAGTGGCTCCCGATTTGGGTCTCCAGTGCTTGGGACTCCCAAAGAACCAGTAGTA
GAAGTCTATTCTTGTTCCTATTGTACAAATTCGCCAATATTCAACAGCGTTCTTAAACTGAACAAGCATA
TCAAAGAGAATCATAAAAACATTCCCTTGGCCCTGAATTATATCCACAATGGGAAGAAATCCAGGGCCTT
AAGCCCCCTATCTCCTGTGGCCATAGAGCAGACATCTCTTAAGATGATGCAGGCAGTAGGAGGTGCACCT
GCACGTCCCACTGGAGAATATATCTGTAATCAATGTGGTGCTAAGTACACATCCCTAGACAGCTTTCAGA
CTCACCTAAAAACTCATCTCGACACTGTGCTTCCAAAATTGACCTGTCCTCAGTGCAACAAGGAATTCCC
CAACCAAGAATCCTTGCTGAAGCATGTTACCATTCACTTTATGATCACTTCAACGTATTACATCTGTGAG
AGTTGTGACAAGCAATTCACATCAGTGGATGACCTTCAGAAACACCTGCTGGACATGCACACCTTTGTCT
TCTTTCGCTGCACCCTCTGCCAGGAAGTTTTTGACTCAAAAGTCTCCATTCAGCTCCACTTGGCTGTGAA
GCACAGTAACGAAAAGAAAGTCTATAGGTGCACATCTTGCAACTGGGACTTCCGCAACGAAACTGACTTG
CAGCTCCATGTGAAACACAACCACCTGGAAAACCAAGGGAAAGTGCATAAGTGCATTTTCTGCGGTGAGT
CCTTTGGCACCGAGGTGGAGCTGCAATGCCACATCACCACTCACAGTAAGAAGTACAACTGCAAGTTCTG
TAGCAAAGCCTTCCATGCGATCATTTTGTTAGAAAAACACTTGCGAGAAAAACACTGTGTATTCGAAACC
AAGACACCCAACTGTGGAACAAATGGAGCTTCCGAGCAAGTGCAGAAAGAGGAAGTGGAGCTGCAGACTT
TGCTGACCAACAGCCAGGAGTCCCACAACAGTCACGATGGGAGCGAAGAAGACGTTGACACCTCTGAGCC
TATGTACGGCTGCGACATTTGTGGGGCAGCCTACACTATGGAAACTTTGCTGCAGAATCACCAGCTCCGA
GACCACAACATCAGACCTGGAGAAAGTGCCATCGTGAAAAAGAAAGCTGAGCTCATTAAAGGGAATTACA
AGTGCAACGTGTGCTCTCGAACCTTCTTCTCCGAAAATGGCCTCCGGGAACATATGCAGACCCACCTAGG
CCCTGTCAAACACTACATGTGCCCTATTTGCGGAGAGCGGTTTCCCTCCCTTTTAACTCTTACTGAACAC
AAAGTCACGCATAGTAAGAGTCTTGATACTGGAAACTGCCGGATTTGCAAGATGCCTCTCCAGAGTGAAG
AGGAGTTTTTAGAGCATTGCCAAATGCACCCTGACTTGAGGAATTCCCTGACAGGCTTTCGCTGCGTGGT
GTGCATGCAGACAGTGACCTCCACCTTGGAACTCAAAATCCATGGGACGTTCCACATGCAAAAGACAGGG
AATGGGTCTGCAGTTCAGACCACAGGGCGGGGCCAGCACGTCCAAAAACTGTATAAGTGCGCATCTTGCC
TCAAAGAATTCCGTTCCAAGCAAGATCTGGTGAAACTTGATATCAATGGCCTGCCATATGGTCTGTGTGC
CGGCTGCGTGAATCTCAGTAAGAGCGCCAGCCCAGGCATTAACGTCCCTCCCGGCACGAATAGACCAGGC
TTGGGCCAGAATGAGAATCTGAGTGCCATTGAGGGGAAAGGCAAGGTGGGGGGACTGAAGACACGCTGCT
CTAGCTGCAACGTTAAGTTTGAGTCTGAAAGTGAACTCCAGAACCACATCCAAACCATCCACCGAGAGCT
CGTGCCAGACAGCAACAGCACACAGTTGAAAACGCCCCAAGTATCACCAATGCCCAGAATCAGTCCCTCC
CAGTCGGATGAGAAGAAGACCTATCAATGCATCAAGTGTCAGATGGTTTTCTACAATGAATGGGATATTC
AGGTTCATGTTGCAAATCACATGATTGATGAAGGACTGAACCATGAATGCAAACTCTGCAGCCAGACCTT
TGACTCTCCTGCCAAACTCCAGTGCCACCTGATAGAGCACAGCTTCGAAGGGATGGGAGGCACCTTCAAG
TGTCCAGTCTGCTTTACAGTATTTGTTCAAGCAAACAAGTTGCAGCAGCATATTTTCTCTGCCCATGGAC
AAGAAGACAAGATCTATGACTGTACACAATGTCCACAGAAGTTTTTCTTCCAAACAGAGCTGCAGAATCA
TACAATGACCCAACACAGCAGTTAGTAATGAACTAGTCCGTAACTTGAAAGTATTTCGATTTCTTGGCTT
TATATATCTTGTGGAAAGGACGAAGAGGAGTCTCCGAACGAAGCCAA
