>Addgene plasmid #141936 | TFORF2134 | depositor partial sequence | sequence record 277946 | Barcode
AGAGGAGTCTCCGAACGAAGCCAA
